Addgene plasmid #57229: PS-CFP2-Homer1-N-18
Purpose: Localization: Integrin/Focal Adhesions, Excitation: 400 / 490, Emission: 468 / 511
Depositing lab: Michael Davidson. Depositing organization: Florida State University, Tallahassee.
Backbone
  Vector backbone: PS-CFP2-N1
  Backbone size w/o insert (bp): 4750
  Vector type: Mammalian Expression
  Selectable markers: Neomycin (select with G418)
Growth in bacteria
  Bacterial resistance: Kanamycin, 50 μg/mL
  Growth temperature: 37°C
  Growth strain: DH5alpha
  Copy number: High Copy
Gene/Insert
  Gene/Insert name: Homer1 (alt name: NM_031707.1)
  Species: R. norvegicus (rat)
  Entrez Gene: Homer1 (a.k.a. HOMER1F, Vesl-1)
  Promoter: CMV
  Tag / fusion protein: PS-CFP2 (C terminal on backbone)
  Cloning method: Unknown
  Sequencing primers: 5′ CMV-F; 3′ SV40pA-R
Terms and licenses: Academic/Nonprofit Terms; Industry Terms
Depositor comments: . Excitation = 400 / 490; Emission = 468 / 511
How to cite: PS-CFP2-Homer1-N-18 was a gift from Michael Davidson (Addgene plasmid # 57229 ; http://n2t.net/addgene:57229 ; RRID:Addgene_57229)
