[The description below was written by a language model from this plasmid's Addgene catalogue record and pLannotate feature annotations shown in this document.]
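Description:
PS-CFP2-Homer1-N-18 is a mammalian expression plasmid built on the PS-CFP2-N1 backbone, an N1-style fluorescent protein fusion vector. It encodes rat Homer1 fused at its C terminus to the photoswitchable fluorescent protein PS-CFP2. Transcription is driven by the human cytomegalovirus immediate early enhancer and promoter. The Homer1 coding sequence lies directly downstream, followed after a short linker region by the mammalian codon-optimized PS-CFP2 coding sequence and an SV40 polyadenylation signal. The "N-18" in the name probably refers to the linker joining the two proteins, but the record does not explain it.

The plasmid replicates in bacteria from a high-copy ColE1/pUC-type origin and also carries an f1 phage origin. A single NeoR/KanR (Tn5 aminoglycoside phosphotransferase) cassette provides both selections. A bacterial bla-type promoter drives it for kanamycin resistance in E. coli, and the SV40 enhancer/early promoter with an HSV TK polyadenylation signal drives it for G418 selection of stably transfected mammalian cells. The short annotations for large T antigen, ble and bGH poly(A) are fragment matches within backbone sequence rather than functional elements, and the terminal CMV enhancer fragment simply reflects the circular junction of the sequence.

Homer1 is a postsynaptic density scaffolding protein that links metabotropic glutamate receptors, Shank proteins, and IP3 and ryanodine receptors. The catalogue entry nonetheless lists the intended localization as integrin/focal adhesions. PS-CFP2 switches from cyan to green emission, recorded here as excitation/emission of 400/468 nm before and 490/511 nm after switching. The construct is therefore suited to live-cell imaging in which a subpopulation of tagged Homer1 is photoconverted and tracked over time.
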