Features (pLannotate 1.2.2; 15 found; start..end, strand, type, name):
      1..304     +  enhancer       CMV enhancer: human cytomegalovirus immediate early enhancer
    305..508     +  promoter       CMV promoter: human cytomegalovirus (CMV) immediate early promoter
    543..1640    +  CDS            Homer1: HOME1_RAT - Also known as Homer, Vesl. Experimental evidence at protein level: Swiss-Prot protein existence level 1. Postsynaptic density scaffolding protein. Binds and cross- links cytoplasmic regions of GRM1, GRM5, ITPR1, DNM3, RYR1, RYR2, SHANK1 and SHANK3. By physically linking GRM1 and GRM5 with ER- associated ITPR1 receptors, it aids the coupling of surface receptors to intracellular calcium release. May also couple GRM1 to PI3 kinase through its interaction with AGAP2. Differentially regulates the functions of the calcium activated channel ryanodine receptors RYR1 and RYR2. Isoform 1 de
   1695..2411    +  CDS            PS-CFP2: photoswitchable cyan-to-green fluorescent protein mammalian codon-optimized
   2428..2511    +  CDS            large T antigen (fragment): large T antigen from SV40 (simian virus 40)
   2534..2655    +  polyA_signal   SV40 poly(A) signal: SV40 polyadenylation signal
   2689..3117    -  rep_origin     f1 ori (sequence partly withheld): f1 bacteriophage origin of replication; arrow indicates direction of (+) strand synthesis
   3144..3248    +  promoter       AmpR promoter: bla
   3250..3607    +  promoter       SV40 promoter: SV40 enhancer and early promoter
   3642..4436    +  CDS            NeoR/KanR: aminoglycoside phosphotransferase from Tn5; aph(3')-II (or nptII); confers resistance to neomycin, kanamycin, and G418 (Geneticin®)
   4457..4609    +  CDS            ble (fragment): BLE_KLEPN - Experimental evidence at protein level: Swiss-Prot protein existence level 1. Binding protein with a strong affinity to the bleomycin family of antibiotics. Binds to CL990; an antimitotic-antibiotic compound. From Klebsiella pneumoniae.
   4668..4715    +  polyA_signal   HSV TK poly(A) signal: herpes simplex virus thymidine kinase polyadenylation signal (Cole and Stacy, 1985)
   4806..4822    -  polyA_signal   bGH poly(A) signal (fragment): bovine growth hormone polyadenylation signal
   5044..5632    +  rep_origin     ori: high-copy-number ColE1/pMB1/pBR322/pUC origin of replication
   5747..5806    +  enhancer       CMV enhancer (fragment): human cytomegalovirus immediate early enhancer
>Addgene plasmid #57229 | PS-CFP2-Homer1-N-18 | addgene full sequence | sequence record 226614 | Addgene NGS Result
CGTTACATAACTTACGGTAAATGGCCCGCCTGGCTGACCGCCCAACGACCCCCGCCCATTGACGTCAATA
ATGACGTATGTTCCCATAGTAACGCCAATAGGGACTTTCCATTGACGTCAATGGGTGGAGTATTTACGGT
AAACTGCCCACTTGGCAGTACATCAAGTGTATCATATGCCAAGTACGCCCCCTATTGACGTCAATGACGG
TAAATGGCCCGCCTGGCATTATGCCCAGTACATGACCTTATGGGACTTTCCTACTTGGCAGTACATCTAC
GTATTAGTCATCGCTATTACCATGGTGATGCGGTTTTGGCAGTACATCAATGGGCGTGGATAGCGGTTTG
ACTCACGGGGATTTCCAAGTCTCCACCCCATTGACGTCAATGGGAGTTTGTTTTGGCACCAAAATCAACG
GGACTTTCCAAAATGTCGTAACAACTCCGCCCCATTGACGCAAATGGGCGGTAGGCGTGTACGGTGGGAG
GTCTATATAAGCAGAGCTGGTTTAGTGAACCGTCAGATCCGCTAGCGCCACCATGGGGGAACAACCTATC
TTCAGCACTCGAGCTCATGTCTTCCAGATCGACCCAAACACAAAGAAGAACTGGGTACCCACCAGCAAGC
ATGCAGTTACTGTGTCTTATTTCTATGACAGCACAAGGAATGTGTATAGGATAATCAGTTTAGACGGCTC
AAAGGCAATAATAAATAGCACCATCACTCCAAACATGACATTTACTAAAACATCTCAAAAGTTTGGCCAA
TGGGCTGATAGCCGGGCAAACACTGTTTATGGACTGGGATTCTCCTCTGAGCATCATCTCTCAAAATTTG
CAGAAAAGTTTCAGGAATTTAAAGAAGCTGCTCGGCTGGCAAAGGAGAAGTCGCAGGAGAAGATGGAACT
GACCAGTACCCCTTCACAGGAATCAGCAGGAGGAGATCTTCAGTCTCCTTTAACACCAGAAAGTATCAAT
GGGACAGATGATGAGAGAACACCCGATGTGACACAGAACTCAGAGCCAAGGGCTGAGCCAGCTCAGAATG
CATTGCCATTTTCACATAGTGCCGGGGATCGAACCCAGGGCCTCTCTCATGCTAGTTCAGCCATCAGCAA
ACACTGGGAGGCTGAACTAGCCACGCTCAAGGGGAACAATGCCAAGCTCACCGCAGCGCTGCTGGAGTCC
ACTGCCAACGTGAAGCAGTGGAAGCAACAGCTGGCTGCCTACCAGGAGGAGGCAGAGCGGCTGCACAAGC
GGGTCACGGAGCTGGAATGTGTTAGTAGTCAAGCAAACGCGGTGCACAGCCACAAGACAGAGCTGAGTCA
GACAGTGCAGGAGCTGGAAGAGACCCTAAAAGTAAAGGAAGAGGAAATAGAAAGATTAAAACAAGAAATT
GATAACGCCAGAGAACTTCAAGAACAGAGGGACTCTTTGACTCAGAAACTACAGGAAGTTGAGATTCGAA
ATAAAGACCTGGAGGGGCAGCTGTCGGAGCTGGAGCAGCGCCTGGAGAAGAGCCAGAGCGAGCAGGACGC
TTTCCGCAGTAACCTGAAGACTCTCCTAGAGATTCTGGACGGGAAAATATTTGAACTAACAGAATTGCGG
GATAATTTGGCCAAGCTACTAGAATGCAGCGGGTCCAGCGGTTCTAGCGGCTCCGGGAGTGGAGGGGATC
CACCGGTCGCCACCATGAGCAAGGGCGCCGAGCTGTTCACCGGCATCGTGCCCATCCTGATCGAGCTGAA
TGGCGATGTGAATGGCCACAAGTTCAGCGTGAGCGGCGAGGGCGAGGGCGATGCCACCTACGGCAAGCTG
ACCCTGAAGTTCATCTGCACCACCGGCAAGCTGCCTGTGCCCTGGCCCACCCTGGTGGCCACCCTGAGCT
ACGGCGTGCAGTGCTTCTCACGCTACCCCGATCACATGAAGCAGCACGACTTCTTCAAGAGCGCCATGCC
TGAGGGCTACATCCAGGAGCGCACCATCTTCTTCGAGGATGACGGCAACTACAAGACGCGCGCCGAGGTG
AAGTTCGAGGGCGATACCCTGGTGAGTCGCATCGAGCTGACCGGCACTGATTTCAAGGAGGATGGCAACA
TCCTGGGCAATAAGATGGAGTACAACTACAACGCCACCAATGTGTACATCGTGGCCGACAAGGCCAGGAA
TGGCATCAAGGTGAACTTCAAGGTCCGCCACAACATCAAGGATGGCAGCGTGCAGCTGGCCGACCACTAC
CAGCAGAATACCCCCATCGGCGATGGCCCTGTGCTGCTGCCCGATAACCACTACCTGTCCACCCAGAGCG
CCCTGTCCAAGGACCCCAACGAGAAGCGCGATCACATGATCTACCTCGAGTTCGTGACCGCCGCCGCCAT
CACCCACGGCATGGATGAGCTGTACAAGTAAAGCGGCCGCGACTCTAGATCATAATCAGCCATACCACAT
TTGTAGAGGTTTTACTTGCTTTAAAAAACCTCCCACACCTCCCCCTGAACCTGAAACATAAAATGAATGC
AATTGTTGTTGTTAACTTGTTTATTGCAGCTTATAATGGTTACAAATAAAGCAATAGCATCACAAATTTC
ACAAATAAAGCATTTTTTTCACTGCATTCTAGTTGTGGTTTGTCCAAACTCATCAATGTATCTTAAGGCG
TAAATTGTAAGCGTTAATATTTTGTTAAAATTCGCGTTAAATTTTTGTTAAATCAGCTCATTTTTTAACC
AATAGGCCGAAATCGGCAAAATCCCTTATAAATCAAAAGAATAGACCGAGATAGGGT
[37 nt withheld, positions 2788-2824]
AAAGAACGTGGACTCCAACGTCAAAGG
[49 nt withheld, positions 2852-2900]
T
[91 nt withheld, positions 2902-2992]
G
[124 nt withheld, positions 2994-3117]
CAGGTGGCACTTTTCGGGGAAATGTGCGCGGAACCCCTATTTGTTTATTTTTCTAAATACATTCAAATAT
GTATCCGCTCATGAGACAATAACCCTGATAAATGCTTCAATAATATTGAAAAAGGAAGAGTCCTGAGGCG
GAAAGAACCAGCTGTGGAATGTGTGTCAGTTAGGGTGTGGAAAGTCCCCAGGCTCCCCAGCAGGCAGAAG
TATGCAAAGCATGCATCTCAATTAGTCAGCAACCAGGTGTGGAAAGTCCCCAGGCTCCCCAGCAGGCAGA
AGTATGCAAAGCATGCATCTCAATTAGTCAGCAACCATAGTCCCGCCCCTAACTCCGCCCATCCCGCCCC
TAACTCCGCCCAGTTCCGCCCATTCTCCGCCCCATGGCTGACTAATTTTTTTTATTTATGCAGAGGCCGA
GGCCGCCTCGGCCTCTGAGCTATTCCAGAAGTAGTGAGGAGGCTTTTTTGGAGGCCTAGGCTTTTGCAAA
GATCGATCAAGAGACAGGATGAGGATCGTTTCGCATGATTGAACAAGATGGATTGCACGCAGGTTCTCCG
GCCGCTTGGGTGGAGAGGCTATTCGGCTATGACTGGGCACAACAGACAATCGGCTGCTCTGATGCCGCCG
TGTTCCGGCTGTCAGCGCAGGGGCGCCCGGTTCTTTTTGTCAAGACCGACCTGTCCGGTGCCCTGAATGA
ACTGCAAGACGAGGCAGCGCGGCTATCGTGGCTGGCCACGACGGGCGTTCCTTGCGCAGCTGTGCTCGAC
GTTGTCACTGAAGCGGGAAGGGACTGGCTGCTATTGGGCGAAGTGCCGGGGCAGGATCTCCTGTCATCTC
ACCTTGCTCCTGCCGAGAAAGTATCCATCATGGCTGATGCAATGCGGCGGCTGCATACGCTTGATCCGGC
TACCTGCCCATTCGACCACCAAGCGAAACATCGCATCGAGCGAGCACGTACTCGGATGGAAGCCGGTCTT
GTCGATCAGGATGATCTGGACGAAGAGCATCAGGGGCTCGCGCCAGCCGAACTGTTCGCCAGGCTCAAGG
CGAGCATGCCCGACGGCGAGGATCTCGTCGTGACCCATGGCGATGCCTGCTTGCCGAATATCATGGTGGA
AAATGGCCGCTTTTCTGGATTCATCGACTGTGGCCGGCTGGGTGTGGCGGACCGCTATCAGGACATAGCG
TTGGCTACCCGTGATATTGCTGAAGAGCTTGGCGGCGAATGGGCTGACCGCTTCCTCGTGCTTTACGGTA
TCGCCGCTCCCGATTCGCAGCGCATCGCCTTCTATCGCCTTCTTGACGAGTTCTTCTGAGCGGGACTCTG
GGGTTCGAAATGACCGACCAAGCGACGCCCAACCTGCCATCACGAGATTTCGATTCCACCGCCGCCTTCT
ATGAAAGGTTGGGCTTCGGAATCGTTTTCCGGGACGCCGGCTGGATGATCCTCCAGCGCGGGGATCTCAT
GCTGGAGTTCTTCGCCCACCCTAGGGGGAGGCTAACTGAAACACGGAAGGAGACAATACCGGAAGGAACC
CGCGCTATGACGGCAATAAAAAGACAGAATAAAACGCACGGTGTTGGGTCGTTTGTTCATAAACGCGGGG
TTCGGTCCCAGGGCTGGCACTCTGTCGATACCCCACCGAGACCCCATTGGGGCCAATACGCCCGCGTTTC
TTCCTTTTCCCCACCCCACCCCCCAAGTTCGGGTGAAGGCCCAGGGCTCGCAGCCAACGTCGGGGCGGCA
GGCCCTGCCATAGCCTCAGGTTACTCATATATACTTTAGATTGATTTAAAACTTCATTTTTAATTTAAAA
GGATCTAGGTGAAGATCCTTTTTGATAATCTCATGACCAAAATCCCTTAACGTGAGTTTTCGTTCCACTG
AGCGTCAGACCCCGTAGAAAAGATCAAAGGATCTTCTTGAGATCCTTTTTTTCTGCGCGTAATCTGCTGC
TTGCAAACAAAAAAACCACCGCTACCAGCGGTGGTTTGTTTGCCGGATCAAGAGCTACCAACTCTTTTTC
CGAAGGTAACTGGCTTCAGCAGAGCGCAGATACCAAATACTGTTCTTCTAGTGTAGCCGTAGTTAGGCCA
CCACTTCAAGAACTCTGTAGCACCGCCTACATACCTCGCTCTGCTAATCCTGTTACCAGTGGCTGCTGCC
AGTGGCGATAAGTCGTGTCTTACCGGGTTGGACTCAAGACGATAGTTACCGGATAAGGCGCAGCGGTCGG
GCTGAACGGGGGGTTCGTGCACACAGCCCAGCTTGGAGCGAACGACCTACACCGAACTGAGATACCTACA
GCGTGAGCTATGAGAAAGCGCCACGCTTCCCGAAGGGAGAAAGGCGGACAGGTATCCGGTAAGCGGCAGG
GTCGGAACAGGAGAGCGCACGAGGGAGCTTCCAGGGGGAAACGCCTGGTATCTTTATAGTCCTGTCGGGT
TTCGCCACCTCTGACTTGAGCGTCGATTTTTGTGATGCTCGTCAGGGGGGCGGAGCCTATGGAAAAACGC
CAGCAACGCGGCCTTTTTACGGTTCCTGGCCTTTTGCTGGCCTTTTGCTCACATGTTCTTTCCTGCGTTA
TCCCCTGATTCTGTGGATAACCGTATTACCGCCATGCATTAGTTATTAATAGTAATCAATTACGGGGTCA
TTAGTTCATAGCCCATATATGGAGTTCCG
